Addgene plasmid #172302: pIVTR(T7A)-SOX9
Purpose: In vitro transcription of SOX9
Depositing lab: Patrik Verstreken. Depositing organization: Vlaams Instituut voor Biotechnologie (VIB, vzw).
Backbone
  Vector backbone: pIVTR
  Backbone size w/o insert (bp): 2074
  Vector type: Other
Growth in bacteria
  Bacterial resistance: Ampicillin, 100 μg/mL
  Growth temperature: 37°C
  Growth strain: DH5alpha
  Copy number: High Copy
Gene/Insert
  Gene/Insert name: SOX9
  Species: H. sapiens (human)
  Insert size (bp): 1530
  Entrez Gene: SOX9 (a.k.a. CMD1, CMPD1, ENH13, SRA1, SRXX2, SRXY10, TES, TESCO)
  Promoter: T7 promoter A-initiating
  Cloning method: Restriction Enzyme; 5′ cloning site unknown (unknown if destroyed)
Terms and licenses: Academic/Nonprofit Terms; Industry Terms: Not Available to Industry
How to cite: pIVTR(T7A)-SOX9 was a gift from Patrik Verstreken (Addgene plasmid # 172302 ; http://n2t.net/addgene:172302 ; RRID:Addgene_172302)
