[The description below was written by a language model from this plasmid's Addgene catalogue record and pLannotate feature annotations shown in this document.]
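Description:
pIVTR(T7A)-SOX9 is a compact bacterial plasmid designed as a template for in vitro transcription of human SOX9 mRNA. It is built on the small pIVTR backbone (about 2.1 kb), which carries little beyond a high-copy ColE1/pUC-type origin of replication and a β-lactamase gene with its own bla promoter, so it is propagated in standard E. coli cloning strains under ampicillin selection. There are no eukaryotic promoters, viral elements or mammalian selection markers. The plasmid is meant to produce RNA in a test tube rather than to drive expression directly in cells.

The payload is the roughly 1.5 kb coding sequence of SOX9, the HMG-box transcription factor best known for its central role in chondrocyte differentiation and skeletal development. It sits between remnants of a pUC-type multiple cloning site and downstream of a bacteriophage T7 promoter. The record describes this promoter as an A-initiating variant, meaning transcripts begin with adenosine rather than the usual guanosine. The annotation software detects it only as a partial T7 promoter match, as expected for a modified sequence. Directly after the open reading frame lies a fragment annotated as the human β-globin polyadenylation signal region, which would be included in the transcript as 3′ sequence. The record does not state whether a templated poly(A) tract or a defined linearisation site is present.

Two sequence records are provided. The full 3,602 nt assembly shows the complete SOX9 reading frame, while a shorter 3,521 nt result has the same features in the opposite orientation but annotates SOX9 only as a fragment. No downstream application for the SOX9 RNA is given.
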