Features (pLannotate 1.2.2; 8 found; start..end, strand, type, name):
     49..75      +  misc_feature   MCS (fragment): pUC18/19 multiple cloning site
     80..1606    +  CDS            SOX9: SOX9_HUMAN - Experimental evidence at protein level: Swiss-Prot protein existence level 1. Transcription factor that plays a key role in chondrocytes differentiation and skeletal development (PubMed:24038782). Specifically binds the 5'-ACAAAG-3' DNA motif present in enhancers and super-enhancers and promotes expression of genes important for chondrogenesis, including cartilage matrix protein-coding genes COL2A1, COL4A2, COL9A1, COL11A2 and ACAN, SOX5 and SOX6 (PubMed:8640233). Also binds to some promoter regions (By similarity). Plays a central role in successive steps of chondrocyte different
   1608..1633    +  misc_feature   MCS (fragment): pUC18/19 multiple cloning site
   1634..1767    +  polyA_signal   β-globin poly(A) (fragment): human β-globin polyadenylation signal
   1831..2419    -  rep_origin     ori: high-copy-number ColE1/pMB1/pBR322/pUC origin of replication
   2590..3450    -  CDS            AmpR: β-lactamase; bla; confers resistance to ampicillin, carbenicillin, and related antibiotics
   3451..3555    -  promoter       AmpR promoter: bla
   3587..1       +  promoter       T7 promoter (fragment) (across the origin): promoter for bacteriophage T7 RNA polymerase
>Addgene plasmid #172302 | pIVTR(T7A)-SOX9 | addgene full sequence | sequence record 351374 | Addgene NGS Result
AAGGACATTTGCTTCTGACACAACTGTGTTCACTAGCAACCTCAAACAGAATTCGAGCTCGGTACCCGGG
GATCCGCGTATGAATCTCCTGGACCCCTTCATGAAGATGACCGACGAGCAGGAGAAGGGCCTGTCCGGCG
CCCCCAGCCCCACCATGTCCGAGGACTCCGCGGGCTCGCCCTGCCCGTCGGGCTCCGGCTCGGACACCGA
GAACACGCGGCCCCAGGAGAACACGTTCCCCAAGGGCGAGCCCGATCTGAAGAAGGAGAGCGAGGAGGAC
AAGTTCCCCGTGTGCATCCGCGAGGCGGTCAGCCAGGTGCTCAAAGGCTACGACTGGACGCTGGTGCCCA
TGCCGGTGCGCGTCAACGGCTCCAGCAAGAACAAGCCGCACGTCAAGCGGCCCATGAACGCCTTCATGGT
GTGGGCGCAGGCGGCGCGCAGGAAGCTCGCGGACCAGTACCCGCACTTGCACAACGCCGAGCTCAGCAAG
ACGCTGGGCAAGCTCTGGAGACTTCTGAACGAGAGCGAGAAGCGGCCCTTCGTGGAGGAGGCGGAGCGGC
TGCGCGTGCAGCACAAGAAGGACCACCCGGATTACAAGTACCAGCCGCGGCGGAGGAAGTCGGTGAAGAA
CGGGCAGGCGGAGGCAGAGGAGGCCACGGAGCAGACGCACATCTCCCCCAACGCCATCTTCAAGGCGCTG
CAGGCCGACTCGCCACACTCCTCCTCCGGCATGAGCGAGGTGCACTCCCCCGGCGAGCACTCGGGGCAAT
CCCAGGGCCCACCGACCCCACCCACCACCCCCAAAACCGACGTGCAGCCGGGCAAGGCTGACCTGAAGCG
AGAGGGGCGCCCCTTGCCAGAGGGGGGCAGACAGCCCCCTATCGACTTCCGCGACGTGGACATCGGCGAG
CTGAGCAGCGACGTCATCTCCAACATCGAGACCTTCGATGTCAACGAGTTTGACCAGTACCTGCCGCCCA
ACGGCCACCCGGGGGTGCCGGCCACGCACGGCCAGGTCACCTACACGGGCAGCTACGGCATCAGCAGCAC
CGCGGCCACCCCGGCGAGCGCGGGCCACGTGTGGATGTCCAAGCAGCAGGCGCCGCCGCCACCCCCGCAG
CAGCCCCCACAGGCCCCGCCGGCCCCGCAGGCGCCCCCGCAGCCGCAGGCGGCGCCCCCACAGCAGCCGG
CGGCACCCCCGCAGCAGCCACAGGCGCACACGCTGACCACGCTGAGCAGCGAGCCGGGCCAGTCCCAGCG
AACGCACATCAAGACGGAGCAGCTGAGCCCCAGCCACTACAGCGAGCAGCAGCAGCACTCGCCCCAACAG
ATCGCCTACAGCCCCTTCAACCTCCCACACTACAGCCCCTCCTACCCGCCCATCACCCGCTCACAGTACG
ACTACACCGACCACCAGAACTCCAGCTCCTACTACAGCCACGCGGCAGGCCAGGGCACCGGCCTCTACTC
CACCTTCACCTACATGAACCCCGCTCAGCGCCCCATGTACACCCCCATCGCCGACACCTCTGGGGTCCCT
TCCATCCCGCAGACCCACAGCCCCCAGCACTGGGAACAACCCGTCTACACACAGCTCACTCGACCTTGAG
TCGACCTGCAGGCATGCAAGCTTGCTCGCTTTCTTGCTGTCCAATTTCTATTAAAGGTTCCTTTGTTCCC
TAAGTCCAACTACTAAACTGGGGGATATTATGAAGGGCCTTGAGCATCTGGATTCTGCCTAATAAAAAAC
ATTTATTTTCATTGCAAAACCATGGGAGCAAAAGGCCAGCAAAAGGCCAGGAACCGTAAAAAGGCCGCGT
TGCTGGCGTTTTTCCATAGGCTCCGCCCCCCTGACGAGCATCACAAAAATCGACGCTCAAGTCAGAGGTG
GCGAAACCCGACAGGACTATAAAGATACCAGGCGTTTCCCCCTGGAAGCTCCCTCGTGCGCTCTCCTGTT
CCGACCCTGCCGCTTACCGGATACCTGTCCGCCTTTCTCCCTTCGGGAAGCGTGGCGCTTTCTCATAGCT
CACGCTGTAGGTATCTCAGTTCGGTGTAGGTCGTTCGCTCCAAGCTGGGCTGTGTGCACGAACCCCCCGT
TCAGCCCGACCGCTGCGCCTTATCCGGTAACTATCGTCTTGAGTCCAACCCGGTAAGACACGACTTATCG
CCACTGGCAGCAGCCACTGGTAACAGGATTAGCAGAGCGAGGTATGTAGGCGGTGCTACAGAGTTCTTGA
AGTGGTGGCCTAACTACGGCTACACTAGAAGAACAGTATTTGGTATCTGCGCTCTGCTGAAGCCAGTTAC
CTTCGGAAAAAGAGTTGGTAGCTCTTGATCCGGCAAACAAACCACCGCTGGTAGCGGTGGTTTTTTTGTT
TGCAAGCAGCAGATTACGCGCAGAAAAAAAGGATCTCAAGAAGATCCTTTGATCTTTTCTACGGGGTCTG
ACGCTCAGTGGAACGAAAACTCACGTTAAGGGATTTTGGTCATGAGATTATCAAAAAGGATCTTCACCTA
GATCCTTTTAAATTAAAAATGAAGTTTTAAATCAATCTAAAGTATATATGAGTAAACTTGGTCTGACAGT
TACCAATGCTTAATCAGTGAGGCACCTATCTCAGCGATCTGTCTATTTCGTTCATCCATAGTTGCCTGAC
TCCCCGTCGTGTAGATAACTACGATACGGGAGGGCTTACCATCTGGCCCCAGTGCTGCAATGATACCGCG
AGACCCACGCTCACCGGCTCCAGATTTATCAGCAATAAACCAGCCAGCCGGAAGGGCCGAGCGCAGAAGT
GGTCCTGCAACTTTATCCGCCTCCATCCAGTCTATTAATTGTTGCCGGGAAGCTAGAGTAAGTAGTTCGC
CAGTTAATAGTTTGCGCAACGTTGTTGCCATTGCTACAGGCATCGTGGTGTCACGCTCGTCGTTTGGTAT
GGCTTCATTCAGCTCCGGTTCCCAACGATCAAGGCGAGTTACATGATCCCCCATGTTGTGCAAAAAAGCG
GTTAGCTCCTTCGGTCCTCCGATCGTTGTCAGAAGTAAGTTGGCCGCAGTGTTATCACTCATGGTTATGG
CAGCACTGCATAATTCTCTTACTGTCATGCCATCCGTAAGATGCTTTTCTGTGACTGGTGAGTACTCAAC
CAAGTCATTCTGAGAATAGTGTATGCGGCGACCGAGTTGCTCTTGCCCGGCGTCAATACGGGATAATACC
GCGCCACATAGCAGAACTTTAAAAGTGCTCATCATTGGAAAACGTTCTTCGGGGCGAAAACTCTCAAGGA
TCTTACCGCTGTTGAGATCCAGTTCGATGTAACCCACTCGTGCACCCAACTGATCTTCAGCATCTTTTAC
TTTCACCAGCGTTTCTGGGTGAGCAAAAACAGGAAGGCAAAATGCCGCAAAAAAGGGAATAAGGGCGACA
CGGAAATGTTGAATACTCATACTCTTCCTTTTTCAATATTATTGAAGCATTTATCAGGGTTATTGTCTCA
TGAGCGGATACATATTTGAATGTATTTAGAAAAATAAACAAATAGGGGTTCCGCGCACATTTCCCCGAAA
AGTGCCACCTGACGTCTAATACGACTCACTAT
