Features (pLannotate 1.2.2; 8 found; start..end, strand, type, name):
   1135..1161    -  misc_feature   MCS (fragment): pUC18/19 multiple cloning site
   1209..1225    -  promoter       T7 promoter (fragment): promoter for bacteriophage T7 RNA polymerase
   1257..1361    +  promoter       AmpR promoter: bla
   1362..2222    +  CDS            AmpR: β-lactamase; bla; confers resistance to ampicillin, carbenicillin, and related antibiotics
   2393..2981    +  rep_origin     ori: high-copy-number ColE1/pMB1/pBR322/pUC origin of replication
   3045..3178    -  polyA_signal   β-globin poly(A) (fragment): human β-globin polyadenylation signal
   3179..3204    -  misc_feature   MCS (fragment): pUC18/19 multiple cloning site
   3206..1130    -  CDS            SOX9 (fragment) (across the origin): SOX9_HUMAN - Experimental evidence at protein level: Swiss-Prot protein existence level 1. Transcription factor that plays a key role in chondrocytes differentiation and skeletal development (PubMed:24038782). Specifically binds the 5'-ACAAAG-3' DNA motif present in enhancers and super-enhancers and promotes expression of genes important for chondrogenesis, including cartilage matrix protein-coding genes COL2A1, COL4A2, COL9A1, COL11A2 and ACAN, SOX5 and SOX6 (PubMed:8640233). Also binds to some promoter regions (By similarity). Plays a central role in successive steps of chondrocyte different
>Addgene plasmid #172302 | pIVTR(T7A)-SOX9 Sequencing Result | analyzer sequence | sequence record 340328
GGGCTCAGCTGCTCCGTCTTGATGTGCGTTCGCTGGGACTGGCCCGGCTCGCTGCTCAGCGTGGTCAGCG
TGTGCGCCTGTGGGGGCTGCTGCGGGGGTGGCGGCGGCGCCTGCTGCTTGGACATCCACACGTGGCCCGC
GCTCGCCGGGGTGGCCGCGGTGCTGCTGATGCCGTAGCTGCCCGTGTAGGTGACCTGGCCGTGCGTGGCC
GGCACCCCCGGGTGGCCGTTGGGCGGCAGGTACTGGTCAAACTCGTTGACATCGAAGGTCTCGATGTTGG
AGATGACGTCGCTGCTCAGCTCGCCGATGTCCACGTCGCGGAAGTCGATAGGGGGCTGTCTGCCCCCCTC
TGGCAAGGGGCGCCCCTCTCGCTTCAGGTCAGCCTTGCCCGGCTGCACGTCGGTTTTGGGGGTGGTGGGT
GGGGTCGGTGGGCCCTGGGATTGCCCCGAGTGCTCGCCGGGGGAGTGCACCTCGCTCATGCCGGAGGAGG
AGTGTGGCGAGTCGGCCTGCAGCGCCTTGAAGATGGCGTTGGGGGAGATGTGCGTCTGCTCCGTGGCCTC
CTCTGCCTCCGCCTGCCCGTTCTTCACCGACTTCCTCCGCCGCGGCTGGTACTTGTAATCCGGGTGGTCC
TTCTTGTGCTGCACGCGCAGCCGCTCCGCCTCCTCCACGAAGGGCCGCTTCTCGCTCTCGTTCAGAAGTC
TCCAGAGCTTGCCCAGCGTCTTGCTGAGCTCGGCGTTGTGCAAGTGCGGGTACTGGTCCGCGAGCTTCCT
GCGCGCCGCCTGCGCCCACACCATGAAGGCGTTCATGGGCCGCTTGACGTGCGGCTTGTTCTTGCTGGAG
CCGTTGACGCGCACCGGCATGGGCACCAGCGTCCAGTCGTAGCCTTTGAGCACCTGGCTGACCGCCTCGC
GGATGCACACGGGGAACTTGTCCTCCTCGCTCTCCTTCTTCAGATCGGGCTCGCCCTTGGGGAACGTGTT
CTCCTGGGGCCGCGTGTTCTCGGTGTCCGAGCCGGAGCCCGACGGGCAGGGCGAGCCCGCGGAGTCCTCG
GACATGGTGGGGCTGGGGGCGCCGGACAGGCCCTTCTCCTGCTCGTCGGTCATCTTCATGAAGGGGTCCA
GGAGATTCATACGCGGATCCCCGGGTACCGAGCTCGAATTCTGTTTGAGGTTGCTAGTGAACACAGTTGT
GTCAGAAGCAAATGTCCTTATAGTGAGTCGTATTAGACGTCAGGTGGCACTTTTCGGGGAAATGTGCGCG
GAACCCCTATTTGTTTATTTTTCTAAATACATTCAAATATGTATCCGCTCATGAGACAATAACCCTGATA
AATGCTTCAATAATATTGAAAAAGGAAGAGTATGAGTATTCAACATTTCCGTGTCGCCCTTATTCCCTTT
TTTGCGGCATTTTGCCTTCCTGTTTTTGCTCACCCAGAAACGCTGGTGAAAGTAAAAGATGCTGAAGATC
AGTTGGGTGCACGAGTGGGTTACATCGAACTGGATCTCAACAGCGGTAAGATCCTTGAGAGTTTTCGCCC
CGAAGAACGTTTTCCAATGATGAGCACTTTTAAAGTTCTGCTATGTGGCGCGGTATTATCCCGTATTGAC
GCCGGGCAAGAGCAACTCGGTCGCCGCATACACTATTCTCAGAATGACTTGGTTGAGTACTCACCAGTCA
CAGAAAAGCATCTTACGGATGGCATGACAGTAAGAGAATTATGCAGTGCTGCCATAACCATGAGTGATAA
CACTGCGGCCAACTTACTTCTGACAACGATCGGAGGACCGAAGGAGCTAACCGCTTTTTTGCACAACATG
GGGGATCATGTAACTCGCCTTGATCGTTGGGAACCGGAGCTGAATGAAGCCATACCAAACGACGAGCGTG
ACACCACGATGCCTGTAGCAATGGCAACAACGTTGCGCAAACTATTAACTGGCGAACTACTTACTCTAGC
TTCCCGGCAACAATTAATAGACTGGATGGAGGCGGATAAAGTTGCAGGACCACTTCTGCGCTCGGCCCTT
CCGGCTGGCTGGTTTATTGCTGATAAATCTGGAGCCGGTGAGCGTGGGTCTCGCGGTATCATTGCAGCAC
TGGGGCCAGATGGTAAGCCCTCCCGTATCGTAGTTATCTACACGACGGGGAGTCAGGCAACTATGGATGA
ACGAAATAGACAGATCGCTGAGATAGGTGCCTCACTGATTAAGCATTGGTAACTGTCAGACCAAGTTTAC
TCATATATACTTTAGATTGATTTAAAACTTCATTTTTAATTTAAAAGGATCTAGGTGAAGATCCTTTTTG
ATAATCTCATGACCAAAATCCCTTAACGTGAGTTTTCGTTCCACTGAGCGTCAGACCCCGTAGAAAAGAT
CAAAGGATCTTCTTGAGATCCTTTTTTTCTGCGCGTAATCTGCTGCTTGCAAACAAAAAAACCACCGCTA
CCAGCGGTGGTTTGTTTGCCGGATCAAGAGCTACCAACTCTTTTTCCGAAGGTAACTGGCTTCAGCAGAG
CGCAGATACCAAATACTGTTCTTCTAGTGTAGCCGTAGTTAGGCCACCACTTCAAGAACTCTGTAGCACC
GCCTACATACCTCGCTCTGCTAATCCTGTTACCAGTGGCTGCTGCCAGTGGCGATAAGTCGTGTCTTACC
GGGTTGGACTCAAGACGATAGTTACCGGATAAGGCGCAGCGGTCGGGCTGAACGGGGGGTTCGTGCACAC
AGCCCAGCTTGGAGCGAACGACCTACACCGAACTGAGATACCTACAGCGTGAGCTATGAGAAAGCGCCAC
GCTTCCCGAAGGGAGAAAGGCGGACAGGTATCCGGTAAGCGGCAGGGTCGGAACAGGAGAGCGCACGAGG
GAGCTTCCAGGGGGAAACGCCTGGTATCTTTATAGTCCTGTCGGGTTTCGCCACCTCTGACTTGAGCGTC
GATTTTTGTGATGCTCGTCAGGGGGGCGGAGCCTATGGAAAAACGCCAGCAACGCGGCCTTTTTACGGTT
CCTGGCCTTTTGCTGGCCTTTTGCTCCCATGGTTTTGCAATGAAAATAAATGTTTTTTATTAGGCAGAAT
CCAGATGCTCAAGGCCCTTCATAATATCCCCCAGTTTAGTAGTTGGACTTAGGGAACAAAGGAACCTTTA
ATAGAAATTGGACAGCAAGAAAGCGAGCAAGCTTGCATGCCTGCAGGTCGACTCAAGGTCGAGTGAGCTG
TGTGTAGACGGGTTGTTCCCAGTGCTGGGGGCTGTGGGTCTGCGGGATGGAAGGGACCCCAGAGGTGTCG
GCGATGGGGGTGTACATGGGGCGCTGAGCGGGGTTCATGTAGGTGAAGGTGGAGTAGAGGCCGGTGCCCT
GGCCTGCCGCGTGGCTGTAGTAGGAGCTGGAGTTCTGGTGGTCGGTGTAGTCGTACTGTGAGCGGGTGAT
GGGCGGGTAGGAGGGGCTGTAGTGTGGGAGGTTGAAGGGGCTGTAGGCGATCTGTTGGGGCGAGTGCTGC
TGCTGCTCGCTGTAGTGGCTG
